>Addgene plasmid #109493 | actc1b-Lifeact-mKate2 | depositor full sequence | sequence record 206430 | Full Sequence
CCACCTAAATTGTAAGCGTTAATATTTTGTTAAAATTCGCGTTAAATTTTTGTTAAATCAGCTCATTTTT
TAACCAATAGGCCGAAATCGGCAAAATCCCTTATAAATCAAAAGAATAGACCGAGATAGGGT
[37 nt withheld, positions 133-169]
AAAGAACGTGGACTCCAACGTCAAAGG
[32 nt withheld, positions 197-228]
GCTGGCTAAGAACTCATCAGCCTCCCCGGTCCATCTACCCACGTACCAATGCACCAATTGGCCACAATGA
CGGCTACTACATGGTGCCATTCCTTCCTCTTTATAGGAATGGAGACTACCTCCTGTCCAACAAGGCTCTT
GGATACGAGTACGCCTACCTGTTGGACCCAGGTCATTGCACAACACCAGAAATGCCCTCTGATCTGCAAA
AGACGTGAATATCTGTTCAGACACCCATATCCACTCTGTTCCACACAGGTCAGAGGTTTGTCCAGGAGTT
CTTGACAGAGGTGTAAAAAGTACTCAAAAATTTTACTCAAGTGAAAGTACAAGTACTTAGGGAAAATTTT
ACTCAATTAAAAGTAAAAGTATCTGGCTAGAATCTTACTTGAGTAAAAGTAAAAAAGTACTCCATTAAAA
TTGTACTTGAGTATTAAGGAAGTAAAAGTAAAAGCAAGAAAGAAAACTAGAGATTCTTGTTTAAGCTTTT
AATCTCAAAAAACATTAAATGAAATGCATACAAGGTTTTATCCTGCTTTAGAACTGTTTGTATTTAATTA
TCAAACTATAAGACAGACAATCTAATGCCAGTACACGCTACTCAAAGTTGTAAAACCTCAGATTTAACTT
CAGTAGAAGCTGATTCTCAAAATTGTTAGTGTCAAGCCTAGCTCTTTTGGGGCTGAAAAGCAATCCTGCA
GTGCTGAAAAGCCTCTCACAGGCAGCCGATGCGGGAAGAGGTGTATTAGTCTTGATAGAGAGGCTGCAAA
TAGCAGGAAACGTGAGCAGAGACTCCCTGGTGTCTGAAACACAGGCCAGATGGGCCCTCGAGCAGGAAAC
AGCTATGACCATGATTACGCCAAGCTATCAACTTTGTATAGAAAAGTTGGCACGCGCAGATTCCGTGTGG
GCCTGGTAATATCTTACCATTTTAAGCTATTTTAAGATTAGGGAAAAAAATTAAATAAAACTACTTTAAA
ATTACTTTCCTTAAAAAGCAACATATTTATTTAGTTTTTGTTTAACTGGCTCAAGATTGTAATATTTTAC
TTTTACATGTTTTTTTTAAGTACCTAAATGTGTTCAAAAGTAAAGTATGTTATTGTTTTTTTTTTTTTAA
TGTTAGCTAAGCTTTAAATTGTAATATATTACTTTTAAAAGTGACTTTTTAAAAATGTAAATAAAAAAGT
AACTATAAATGTGTAATGCATGTTATTTCTGTGGGTTTTTTAATTTTCATCTCAACTGGGCTTACAATTT
TAACATAATAAAAATCAAATCAAATCAAATCAGGCCCTTATTTGTCACATACACTCTTGTATACTGAAAT
AAACTAAATGTTGAGAAAAATTTAAATACACCAAAATAACGCATACCTTTTTTGTAATTACCTAAGTAAA
ACATTTAGTTCCTTTTTTAAGTGACTCAAGATTGTAATCTATTAATTGTAAAAGATAAAACTAGTGATCA
ATCTGACGTGCTTCTATGCAGCCTGTGAGATTAATTGTGATGTTTAATTATTAAACAATTTAAATGGATC
AAACATTTCACATGTGCTTATTGTGTCCAACAAAACCAGCAGAAGCACTTAAAAATATTGCATGACAACA
TGAGTTTTTAATGTAAATTATATATACTTCCTAAACGAAGTTAATCATATTTTCTAAAATAATAATGTCA
TTGAAATATTTAAATAAATGATAAGCTTTAGTTGATTCAACATAAAATTGAAAGCAATAAGGACTTTTTT
TTTTTTACAGCGGTGAAGCAAAAGCATGTAAATAATCATATAAATATAATAAATAAATAAATAAAATAAT
GGTTCTTGGTGCAAATATGAACACTTTAAATAAATATAGAATAAATATGATCAATAAGTCATAACGACGT
GTTTTATGTTGATTATAATTTAAACATGTTTCTAACGCAAGTTTTAAAAACTGTTTTAAAGTATTATTTT
AAGTTATAAGATCAATTTGACTCAACATTTTGTAGTGAAAATATGTTGTGTAAAATTAATATAATATACA
CTATAAAAATGCAAGGTTCCACACAATTCATTCATGTTGTCCCAACACAAATCGATTAAGTTAACAAATA
TATGTGGATTGAACATAAAAAATTAAGTTGTCCCAATGAAATCTCAAGAATTGTGTTGTTTCAGCTCATT
TTAAATAAGTAGTTTTAACAAGTAAAAAATAACATATTTTTGAGTGTGTATATATATATATTTATATATT
ACAAAATATAATAATATAAAATGTAAAAGATATAAACCATGCTACATATATTTAAGAGCTATTTTGCACA
TTACTTTTTTGCAAGCCATTTGAGTGTTTTTTTACAAATATATATTAGCTAAATATACAATATCTTAAAT
ATACAATTAATCAGACATGCAAAAAATGCATTTAACCTACATAAAAATACATGATCAACATATGTTTTAT
GCTGATTACAACTAAATCAAACGTAATGAAATTAATTTATAAAAGCGATTTAAATATGTCAATATTTTAA
GTTAAAATCACTTGAAACCTACTATAAATGAACTTAAATTTAAAAAATCTCCTTTAATTCCAATGCAGCA
CTGTTGTTTTTTCAGCTGAGGACCCCCGGTGCAGATGGTTGGCCCCCGGCCCGCTATTCTAAGGAAGCCT
TTCTTAATTTTAGGGCGGCGCTGCATGCGCTCAGATCAGATTCACGGGTGGAGAGGGTTATTTTCTCTTT
TTTATTTTTTCTTGCCTGCTCATATTTGGGCCTGTGTGAACCCCAGGCTCCGCCTCGGCCCCCAGGAGCC
GCTCTTATTTAAAGGGGATCCTCGCCTTCAGTCTTCGTCCCAGTGGAAGCATCAGTCTTGTGATAACAAC
TTGGTGAGTCCTACAGACCAGCGCTCGACTCTAGGCTTTAAATGCATTGATTTCTCTGGATTAGCTACCG
GGAGAGTTTTAACTTTGCTTATTAGTCTTGTGCTTGAACTGCTAGGTTTAAAGAGGGTTTTCTCTAATGC
ATGCATGAAGCGACAGCTGAAAACCAGAAATAGAGCGTTTGTCCTCCTGTTAAACTCTAGCCTTTCTTTG
GCATTTGTCAGTCCGAGTCTTCAGCTGCCGGCAGGAGATTGGGTTTCAGTAACACTTGCTGAGCACAAAC
TACACGTGCTTCCTTCAGATTTAATTCATTATTAATCATTCTAGATTTAAATGATCTTCTTACTCATTGC
TGATTATTTTAGCCTTGCGGAGCAGATTAAATGAGCACGTGTTTATTAAGATTGATTTAAATATAATTAA
TATTTCACCACTGTAGTTTTAAAATTGCCTTCTAAGTCATGGTTGATTTTTAATAGGTATCGGCTCTAAT
TAGATTACTATTTTGGTTTTTAAATGTTATTTCTATTTCATTTGTAGGCTCGTTTTTAATGTGATTTTAT
TAGATTCTAGTTTTAAAATCATCTTTTAGCCTTACTGAGCAGACTGAATGAACATGTTTCATTAAGATTA
ACTTCATTATAGTTAATTATTTAATCATTCTAGTGGATTATAAATCAGCTCTATTTAAATTGATTGTCGT
GTTTATTTCTATTTGATTTTTGATTATTTTTTAAGGTCGTTTTTATGTGATTTTTCCCCGATTCTAATTT
TAAACTAATTGTTTGATTTTTATATGATTCGACTCTTTTTAAATGAATTGTTTTGCTTTTTTTATTGAGC
ATATATATATATTATACAATTTCAATCAACAATTGTTGTGCTTTTTAAATGTTGTTTCTATTTCATTTCT
AGGGTCGATTTTATTCGATTCTAGTTTTAAAATCGTGATTTCTAACTCCTAACCTTACTGAGCAGACTGA
ATGAACATGTTTCATCAAGATTAACTTCATTATAGTTAATTATTGAATCGGGCTAGTGGTTTATAAATCA
GCTCTATTATAAATTAATTGTCATCATTATTTCTATTTAATTTTTATTATTTTTTTAGGATTATTTTTAA
GGGATTTTTTTCACGTTCTAGTTTTAAACTCAATGCTCATTACTGCTCACCCTTGCTGAGCAGTCTTTCG
TTAAGATTAAATTAATTAATAACCCATTCTAGTTTTAAAACAGTGTCTTAAGGCATAGCTGATATTTTAC
AAGTTTACTATTTAATATATCTCCATTTCTTTTTTTAGGGTCGATTTCATCTGATTTGATTAATTTTTAT
TATCTTCACTAAGCTTTTTGTTCTAGGTTTTATTCTCAGTATTATTACTGTTATATTTGAACTGAATTTC
TCCTCATAGTTTATTCATTTTATTTATTTATTTTTTGTTTATTCGCTATTTTGTATTTTAGTTTTTAATT
AGAAATTTTATTAGAATCGTTTTGAACTAGTTTTTATGCACTCTAACATTAATATTAAATCATAACTATT
ATTTTTATTATAATTTATTTGTGTTTATCTTTTTGTGTAGCTTTCATGTGTTTTTATTTTAGTTTTATTA
TGTTTGCATTGAATTTTTTGGACTAGTTTATATAACGATATACAGAAAAGCCATGACAACAAATGTTTTT
ATAATACCTATTAAGTATAAGCTAATCAGATTTCCACTATTCTGTTCAAAGTTAACATTATTAGCCATTC
TGATGGATCATTTGACATTTGTCATATGTCTTTATGAACACTGCTCTTTCAGATGCCACTTTTAAAGCTG
TTTTTTACAGTAAATGAACGTTTATTATTATGACATTATTTCCTAAGGCCTCTAGAGTACAGCAGGATGT
GGCGTGTGCATTACTGTGTAATTATGCTGACTGTAAATGTGCATTTATAGACTGTCAGCATGTCTGACTG
TGCGCTGTTGTGATTTGTCCTGCACAGACCAAGGCAAGTTTGTACAAAAAAGCAGGCTGCCACCATGGGC
GTGGCCGACCTGATCAAGAAGTTCGAGAGCATCAGCAAGGAGGAGAACCCAGCTTTCTTGTACAAAGTGG
CTGTGAGCGAGCTGATTAAGGAGAACATGCACATGAAGCTGTACATGGAGGGCACCGTGAACAACCACCA
CTTCAAGTGCACATCCGAGGGCGAAGGCAAGCCCTACGAGGGCACCCAGACCATGAGAATCAAGGCGGTC
GAGGGCGGCCCTCTCCCCTTCGCCTTCGACATCCTGGCTACCAGCTTCATGTACGGCAGCAAAACCTTCA
TCAACCACACCCAGGGCATCCCCGACTTCTTTAAGCAGTCCTTCCCCGAGGGCTTCACATGGGAGAGAGT
CACCACATACGAAGACGGGGGCGTGCTGACCGCTACCCAGGACACCAGCCTCCAGGACGGCTGCCTCATC
TACAACGTCAAGATCAGAGGGGTGAACTTCCCATCCAACGGCCCTGTGATGCAGAAGAAAACACTCGGCT
GGGAGGCCTCCACCGAGACCCTGTACCCCGCTGACGGCGGCCTGGAAGGCAGAGCCGACATGGCCCTGAA
GCTCGTGGGCGGGGGCCACCTGATCTGCAACTTGAAGACCACATACAGATCCAAGAAACCCGCTAAGAAC
CTCAAGATGCCCGGCGTCTACTATGTGGACAGAAGACTGGAAAGAATCAAGGAGGCCGACAAAGAGACCT
ACGTCGAGCAGCACGAGGTGGCTGTGGCCAGATACTGCGACCTCCCTAGCAAACTGGGGCACAGATGAGC
GGCCGCGACTCTAGATCATAATCAGCCATACCACATTTGTAGAGGTTTTACTTGCTTTAAAAAACCTCCC
ACACCTCCCCCTGAACCTGAAACATAAAATGAATGCAATTGTTGTTGTTAACTTGTTTATTGCAGCTTAT
AATGGTTACAAATAAAGCAATAGCATCACAAATTTCACAAATAAAGCATTTTTTTCACTGCCAACTTTAT
TATACATAGTTGATAATTCACTGGCCGTCGTTTTACGGTACCATCGATGATGATCCAGACATGATAAGAT
ACATTGATGAGTTTGGACAAACCACAACTAGAATGCAGTGAAAAAAATGCTTTATTTGTGAAATTTGTGA
TGCTATTGCTTTATTTGTAACCATTATAAGCTGCAATAAACAAGTTAACAACAACAATTGCATTCATTTT
ATGTTTCAGGTTCAGGGGGAGGTGTGGGAGGTTTTTTAAAGCAAGTAAAACCTCTACAAATGTGGTATGG
CTGATTATGATCCTCTAGATCAGATCTGCGAAGATACGGCCACGGGTGCTCTTGATCCTGTGGCTGATTT
TGGACTGTGCTGCTCGCAGCTGCTGATGAATCACATACTTCCTCCATTTTCTTCCACTGATTGACTGTTA
TAATTTCCCTAATTTCCAGGTCAAGGTGCTGTGCATTGTGGTAATAGATGTGACATGACGTCACTTCCAA
AGGACCAATGAACATGTCTGACCAATTTCATATAATGTGAAAACGATTTTCATAGGCAGAATAAATAACA
TTTAAATTAAACTGGGCATCAGCGCAATTCAATTGGTTTGGTAATAGCAAGGGAAAATAGAATGAAGTGA
TCTCCAAAAAATAAGTACTTTTTGACTGTAAATAAAATTGTAAGGAGTAAAAAGTACTTTTTTTTCTAAA
AAAATGTAATTAAGTAAAAGTAAAAGTATTGATTTTTAATTGTACTCAAGTAAAGTAAAAATCCCCAAAA
ATAATACTTAAGTACAGTAATCAAGTAAAATTACTCAAGTACTTTACACCTCTGGTTCTTGACCCCCTAC
CTTCAGCAAGCCCAGCAGATCCACTAGTTCTAGAGCGGCCGCCACCGCGGTGGAGCTCCAGCTTTTGTTC
CCTTTAGTGAGGGTTAATTGCGCGCTTGGCGTAATCATGGTCATAGCTGTTTCCTGTGTGAAATTGTTAT
CCGCTCACAATTCCACACAACATACGAGCCGGAAGCATAAAGTGTAAAGCCTGGGGTGCCTAATGAGTGA
GCTAACTCACATTAATTGCGTTGCGCTCACTGCCCGCTTTCCAGTCGGGAAACCTGTCGTGCCAGCTGCA
TTAATGAATCGGCCAACGCGCGGGGAGAGGCGGTTTGCGTATTGGGCGCTCTTCCGCTTCCTCGCTCACT
GACTCGCTGCGCTCGGTCGTTCGGCTGCGGCGAGCGGTATCAGCTCACTCAAAGGCGGTAATACGGTTAT
CCACAGAATCAGGGGATAACGCAGGAAAGAACATGTGAGCAAAAGGCCAGCAAAAGGCCAGGAACCGTAA
AAAGGCCGCGTTGCTGGCGTTTTTCCATAGGCTCCGCCCCCCTGACGAGCATCACAAAAATCGACGCTCA
AGTCAGAGGTGGCGAAACCCGACAGGACTATAAAGATACCAGGCGTTTCCCCCTGGAAGCTCCCTCGTGC
GCTCTCCTGTTCCGACCCTGCCGCTTACCGGATACCTGTCCGCCTTTCTCCCTTCGGGAAGCGTGGCGCT
TTCTCATAGCTCACGCTGTAGGTATCTCAGTTCGGTGTAGGTCGTTCGCTCCAAGCTGGGCTGTGTGCAC
GAACCCCCCGTTCAGCCCGACCGCTGCGCCTTATCCGGTAACTATCGTCTTGAGTCCAACCCGGTAAGAC
ACGACTTATCGCCACTGGCAGCAGCCACTGGTAACAGGATTAGCAGAGCGAGGTATGTAGGCGGTGCTAC
AGAGTTCTTGAAGTGGTGGCCTAACTACGGCTACACTAGAAGGACAGTATTTGGTATCTGCGCTCTGCTG
AAGCCAGTTACCTTCGGAAAAAGAGTTGGTAGCTCTTGATCCGGCAAACAAACCACCGCTGGTAGCGGTG
GTTTTTTTGTTTGCAAGCAGCAGATTACGCGCAGAAAAAAAGGATCTCAAGAAGATCCTTTGATCTTTTC
TACGGGGTCTGACGCTCAGTGGAACGAAAACTCACGTTAAGGGATTTTGGTCATGAGATTATCAAAAAGG
ATCTTCACCTAGATCCTTTTAAATTAAAAATGAAGTTTTAAATCAATCTAAAGTATATATGAGTAAACTT
GGTCTGACAGTTACCAATGCTTAATCAGTGAGGCACCTATCTCAGCGATCTGTCTATTTCGTTCATCCAT
AGTTGCCTGACTCCCCGTCGTGTAGATAACTACGATACGGGAGGGCTTACCATCTGGCCCCAGTGCTGCA
ATGATACCGCGAGACCCACGCTCACCGGCTCCAGATTTATCAGCAATAAACCAGCCAGCCGGAAGGGCCG
AGCGCAGAAGTGGTCCTGCAACTTTATCCGCCTCCATCCAGTCTATTAATTGTTGCCGGGAAGCTAGAGT
AAGTAGTTCGCCAGTTAATAGTTTGCGCAACGTTGTTGCCATTGCTACAGGCATCGTGGTGTCACGCTCG
TCGTTTGGTATGGCTTCATTCAGCTCCGGTTCCCAACGATCAAGGCGAGTTACATGATCCCCCATGTTGT
GCAAAAAAGCGGTTAGCTCCTTCGGTCCTCCGATCGTTGTCAGAAGTAAGTTGGCCGCAGTGTTATCACT
CATGGTTATGGCAGCACTGCATAATTCTCTTACTGTCATGCCATCCGTAAGATGCTTTTCTGTGACTGGT
GAGTACTCAACCAAGTCATTCTGAGAATAGTGTATGCGGCGACCGAGTTGCTCTTGCCCGGCGTCAATAC
GGGATAATACCGCGCCACATAGCAGAACTTTAAAAGTGCTCATCATTGGAAAACGTTCTTCGGGGCGAAA
ACTCTCAAGGATCTTACCGCTGTTGAGATCCAGTTCGATGTAACCCACTCGTGCACCCAACTGATCTTCA
GCATCTTTTACTTTCACCAGCGTTTCTGGGTGAGCAAAAACAGGAAGGCAAAATGCCGCAAAAAAGGGAA
TAAGGGCGACACGGAAATGTTGAATACTCATACTCTTCCTTTTTCAATATTATTGAAGCATTTATCAGGG
TTATTGTCTCATGAGCGGATACATATTTGAATGTATTTAGAAAAATAAACAAATAGGGGTTCCGCGCACA
TTTCCCCGAAAAGTG
Features (pLannotate 1.2.2; 22 found; start..end, strand, type, name):
      7..228     -  rep_origin     M13 ori (fragment) (sequence partly withheld): M13 bacteriophage origin of replication; arrow indicates direction of (+) strand synthesis
    228..515     +  CDS            tyr (fragment) (sequence partly withheld): TYRO_ORYLA - Also known as tyro. Experimental evidence at transcript level: Swiss-Prot protein existence level 2. This is a copper-containing oxidase that functions in the formation of pigments such as melanins and other polyphenolic compounds. From Oryzias latipes (Japanese rice fish) (Japanese killifish).
   1097..1117    +  protein_bind   attB4: mutant version of attB; core recombination site for the Gateway® BP reaction BP Clonase™
   2025..2041    -  promoter       copia promoter (fragment): strong promoter from the Drosophila transposable element copia (Sinclair et al., 1986)
   5093..5113    +  protein_bind   attB1: mutant version of attB; core recombination site for the Gateway® BP reaction BP Clonase™
   5178..5198    -  protein_bind   attB2: mutant version of attB; core recombination site for the Gateway® BP reaction BP Clonase™
   5201..5896    +  CDS            mKate2: monomeric far-red fluorescent protein (Shcherbo et al., 2009) mammalian codon-optimized
   5912..5995    +  CDS            large T antigen (fragment): large T antigen from SV40 (simian virus 40)
   6018..6099    +  polyA_signal   SV40 poly(A) signal: SV40 polyadenylation signal
   6100..6120    -  protein_bind   attB3: mutant version of attB; core recombination site for the Gateway® BP reaction BP Clonase™
   6124..6144    +  CDS            lacZα (fragment): LacZα fragment of β-galactosidase; lacZ fragment
   6160..6294    -  polyA_signal   SV40 poly(A) signal: SV40 polyadenylation signal
   6317..6400    -  CDS            large T antigen (fragment): large T antigen from SV40 (simian virus 40)
   6966..7006    -  misc_feature   MCS (fragment): pBluescript multiple cloning site
   7019..7037    -  promoter       T3 promoter: promoter for bacteriophage T3 RNA polymerase
   7082..7098    -  protein_bind   lac operator: The lac repressor binds to the lac operator to inhibit transcription in E. coli. This inhibition can be relieved by adding lactose or isopropyl-β-D-thiogalactopyranoside (IPTG). lac repressor encoded by lacI
   7106..7136    -  promoter       lac promoter: promoter for the E. coli lac operon
   7151..7172    -  protein_bind   CAP binding site: CAP binding activates transcription in the presence of cAMP. E. coli catabolite activator protein
   7185..7277    -  CDS            lacI (fragment): lac repressor; lacI; The lac repressor binds to the lac operator to inhibit transcription in E. coli. This inhibition can be relieved by adding lactose or isopropyl-β-D-thiogalactopyranoside (IPTG).
   7460..8048    -  rep_origin     ori: high-copy-number ColE1/pMB1/pBR322/pUC origin of replication
   8219..9079    -  CDS            AmpR: β-lactamase; bla; confers resistance to ampicillin, carbenicillin, and related antibiotics
   9080..9184    -  promoter       AmpR promoter: bla
