>Addgene plasmid #109493 | actc1b-Lifeact-mKate2 | addgene full sequence | sequence record 219926 | Addgene NGS Result
GCAAGTTTGTACAAAAAAGCAGGCTGCCACCATGGGCGTGGCCGACCTGATCAAGAAGTTCGAGAGCATC
AGCAAGGAGGAGAACCCAGCTTTCTTGTACAAAGTGGCTGTGAGCGAGCTGATTAAGGAGAACATGCACA
TGAAGCTGTACATGGAGGGCACCGTGAACAACCACCACTTCAAGTGCACATCCGAGGGCGAAGGCAAGCC
CTACGAGGGCACCCAGACCATGAGAATCAAGGCGGTCGAGGGCGGCCCTCTCCCCTTCGCCTTCGACATC
CTGGCTACCAGCTTCATGTACGGCAGCAAAACCTTCATCAACCACACCCAGGGCATCCCCGACTTCTTTA
AGCAGTCCTTCCCCGAGGGCTTCACATGGGAGAGAGTCACCACATACGAAGACGGGGGCGTGCTGACCGC
TACCCAGGACACCAGCCTCCAGGACGGCTGCCTCATCTACAACGTCAAGATCAGAGGGGTGAACTTCCCA
TCCAACGGCCCTGTGATGCAGAAGAAAACACTCGGCTGGGAGGCCTCCACCGAGACCCTGTACCCCGCTG
ACGGCGGCCTGGAAGGCAGAGCCGACATGGCCCTGAAGCTCGTGGGCGGGGGCCACCTGATCTGCAACTT
GAAGACCACATACAGATCCAAGAAACCCGCTAAGAACCTCAAGATGCCCGGCGTCTACTATGTGGACAGA
AGACTGGAAAGAATCAAGGAGGCCGACAAAGAGACCTACGTCGAGCAGCACGAGGTGGCTGTGGCCAGAT
ACTGCGACCTCCCTAGCAAACTGGGGCACAGATGAGCGGCCGCGACTCTAGATCATAATCAGCCATACCA
CATTTGTAGAGGTTTTACTTGCTTTAAAAAACCTCCCACACCTCCCCCTGAACCTGAAACATAAAATGAA
TGCAATTGTTGTTGTTAACTTGTTTATTGCAGCTTATAATGGTTACAAATAAAGCAATAGCATCACAAAT
TTCACAAATAAAGCATTTTTTTCACTGCCAACTTTATTATACATAGTTGATAATTCACTGGCCGTCGTTT
TACGGTACCATCGATGATGATCCAGACATGATAAGATACATTGATGAGTTTGGACAAACCACAACTAGAA
TGCAGTGAAAAAAATGCTTTATTTGTGAAATTTGTGATGCTATTGCTTTATTTGTAACCATTATAAGCTG
CAATAAACAAGTTAACAACAACAATTGCATTCATTTTATGTTTCAGGTTCAGGGGGAGGTGTGGGAGGTT
TTTTAAAGCAAGTAAAACCTCTACAAATGTGGTATGGCTGATTATGATCCTCTAGATCAGATCTGCGAAG
ATACGGCCACGGGTGCTCTTGATCCTGTGGCTGATTTTGGACTGTGCTGCTCGCAGCTGCTGATGAATCA
CATACTTCCTCCATTTTCTTCCACTGATTGACTGTTATAATTTCCCTAATTTCCAGGTCAAGGTGCTGTG
CATTGTGGTAATAGATGTGACATGACGTCACTTCCAAAGGACCAATGAACATGTCTGACCAATTTCATAT
AATGTGAAAACGATTTTCATAGGCAGAATAAATAACATTTAAATTAAACTGGGCATCAGCGCAATTCAAT
TGGTTTGGTAATAGCAAGGGAAAATAGAATGAAGTGATCTCCAAAAAATAAGTACTTTTTGACTGTAAAT
AAAATTGTAAGGAGTAAAAAGTACTTTTTTTTCTAAAAAAATGTAATTAAGTAAAAGTAAAAGTATTGAT
TTTTAATTGTACTCAAGTAAAGTAAAAATCCCCAAAAATAATACTTAAGTACAGTAATCAAGTAAAATTA
CTCAAGTACTTTACACCTCTGGTTCTTGACCCCCTACCTTCAGCAAGCCCAGCAGATCCACTAGTTCTAG
AGCGGCCGCCACCGCGGTGGAGCTCCAGCTTTTGTTCCCTTTAGTGAGGGTTAATTGCGCGCTTGGCGTA
ATCATGGTCATAGCTGTTTCCTGTGTGAAATTGTTATCCGCTCACAATTCCACACAACATACGAGCCGGA
AGCATAAAGTGTAAAGCCTGGGGTGCCTAATGAGTGAGCTAACTCACATTAATTGCGTTGCGCTCACTGC
CCGCTTTCCAGTCGGGAAACCTGTCGTGCCAGCTGCATTAATGAATCGGCCAACGCGCGGGGAGAGGCGG
TTTGCGTATTGGGCGCTCTTCCGCTTCCTCGCTCACTGACTCGCTGCGCTCGGTCGTTCGGCTGCGGCGA
GCGGTATCAGCTCACTCAAAGGCGGTAATACGGTTATCCACAGAATCAGGGGATAACGCAGGAAAGAACA
TGTGAGCAAAAGGCCAGCAAAAGGCCAGGAACCGTAAAAAGGCCGCGTTGCTGGCGTTTTTCCATAGGCT
CCGCCCCCCTGACGAGCATCACAAAAATCGACGCTCAAGTCAGAGGTGGCGAAACCCGACAGGACTATAA
AGATACCAGGCGTTTCCCCCTGGAAGCTCCCTCGTGCGCTCTCCTGTTCCGACCCTGCCGCTTACCGGAT
ACCTGTCCGCCTTTCTCCCTTCGGGAAGCGTGGCGCTTTCTCATAGCTCACGCTGTAGGTATCTCAGTTC
GGTGTAGGTCGTTCGCTCCAAGCTGGGCTGTGTGCACGAACCCCCCGTTCAGCCCGACCGCTGCGCCTTA
TCCGGTAACTATCGTCTTGAGTCCAACCCGGTAAGACACGACTTATCGCCACTGGCAGCAGCCACTGGTA
ACAGGATTAGCAGAGCGAGGTATGTAGGCGGTGCTACAGAGTTCTTGAAGTGGTGGCCTAACTACGGCTA
CACTAGAAGAACAGTATTTGGTATCTGCGCTCTGCTGAAGCCAGTTACCTTCGGAAAAAGAGTTGGTAGC
TCTTGATCCGGCAAACAAACCACCGCTGGTAGCGGTGGTTTTTTTGTTTGCAAGCAGCAGATTACGCGCA
GAAAAAAAGGATCTCAAGAAGATCCTTTGATCTTTTCTACGGGGTCTGACGCTCAGTGGAACGAAAACTC
ACGTTAAGGCATTTTGGTCATGAGATTATCAAAAAGGATCTTCACCTAGATCCTTTTAAATTAAAAATGA
AGTTTTAAATCAATCTAAAGTATATATGAGTAAACTTGGTCTGACAGTTACCAATGCTTAATCAGTGAGG
CACCTATCTCAGCGATCTGTCTATTTCGTTCATCCATAGTTGCCTGACTCCCCGTCGTGTAGATAACTAC
GATACGGGAGGGCTTACCATCTGGCCCCAGTGCTGCAATGATACCGCGAGACCCACGCTCACCGGCTCCA
GATTTATCAGCAATAAACCAGCCAGCCGGAAGGGCCGAGCGCAGAAGTGGTCCTGCAACTTTATCCGCCT
CCATCCAGTCTATTAATTGTTGCCGGGAAGCTAGAGTAAGTAGTTCGCCAGTTAATAGTTTGCGCAACGT
TGTTGCCATTGCTACAGGCATCGTGGTGTCACGCTCGTCGTTTGGTATGGCTTCATTCAGCTCCGGTTCC
CAACGATCAAGGCGAGTTACATGATCCCCCATGTTGTGCAAAAAAGCGGTTAGCTCCTTCGGTCCTCCGA
TCGTTGTCAGAAGTAAGTTGGCCGCAGTGTTATCACTCATGGTTATGGCAGCACTGCATAATTCTCTTAC
TGTCATGCCATCCGTAAGATGCTTTTCTGTGACTGGTGAGTACTCAACCAAGTCATTCTGAGAATAGTGT
ATGCGGCGACCGAGTTGCTCTTGCCCGGCGTCAATACGGGATAATACCGCGCCACATAGCAGAACTTTAA
AAGTGCTCATCATTGGAAAACGTTCTTCGGGGCGAAAACTCTCAAGGATCTTACCGCTGTTGAGATCCAG
TTCGATGTAACCCACTCGTGCACCCAACTGATCTTCAGCATCTTTTACTTTCACCAGCGTTTCTGGGTGA
GCAAAAACAGGAAGGCAAAATGCCGCAAAAAAGGGAATAAGGGCGACACGGAAATGTTGAATACTCATAC
TCTTCCTTTTTCAATATTATTGAAGCATTTATCAGGGTTATTGTCTCATGAGCGGATACATATTTGAATG
TATTTAGAAAAATAAACAAATAGGGGTTCCGCGCACATTTCCCCGAAAAGTGCCACCTAAATTGTAAGCG
TTAATATTTTGTTAAAATTCGCGTTAAATTTTTGTTAAATCAGCTCATTTTTTAACCAATAGGCCGAAAT
CGGCAAAATCCCTTATAAATCAAAAGAATAGACCGAGATAGGGT
[37 nt withheld, positions 4245-4281]
AAAGAACGTGGACTCCAACGTCAAAGG
[32 nt withheld, positions 4309-4340]
GCTGGCTAAGAACTCATCAGCCTCCCCGGTCCATCTACCCACGTACCAATGCACCAATTGGCCACAATGA
CGGCTACTACATGGTGCCATTCCTTCCTCTTTATAGGAATGGAGACTACCTCCTGTCCAACAATGCTCTT
GGATACGAGTACGCCTACCTGTTGGACCCAGGTCATTGCACAACACCAGAAATGCCCTCTGATCTGCAAA
AGACGTGAATATCTGTTCAGACACCCATATCCACTCTGTTCCACACAGGTCAGAGGTTTGTCCAGGAGTT
CTTGACAGAGGTGTAAAAAGTACTCAAAAATTTTACTCAAGTGAAAGTACAAGTACTTAGGGAAAATTTT
ACTCAATTAAAAGTAAAAGTATCTGGCTAGAATCTTACTTGAGTAAAAGTAAAAAAGTACTCCATTAAAA
TTGTACTTGAGTATTAAGGAAGTAAAAGTAAAAGCAAGAAAGAAAACTAGAGATTCTTGTTTAAGCTTTT
AATCTCAAAAAACATTAAATGAAATGCATACAAGGTTTTATCCTGCTTTAGAACTGTTTGTATTTAATTA
TCAAACTATAAGACAGACAATCTAATGCCAGTACACGCTACTCAAAGTTGTAAAACCTCAGATTTAACTT
CAGTAGAAGCTGATTCTCAAAATTGTTAGTGTCAAGCCTAGCTCTTTTGGGGCTGAAAAGCAATCCTGCA
GTGCTGAAAAGCCTCTCACAGGCAGCCGATGCGGGAAGAGGTGTATTAGTCTTGATAGAGAGGCTGCAAA
TAGCAGGAAACGTGAGCAGAGACTCCCTGGTGTCTGAAACACAGGCCAGATGGGCCCTCGAGCAGGAAAC
AGCTATGACCATGATTACGCCAAGCTATCAACTTTGTATAGAAAAGTTGGCACGCGCAGATTCCGTGTGG
GCCTGGTAATATCTTACCATTTTAAGCTATTTTAAGATTAGGGAAAAAAATTAAATAAAACTACTTTAAA
ATTACTTTCCTTAAAAAGCAACATATTTATTTAGTTTTTGTTTAACTGGCTCAAGATTGTAATATTTTAC
TTTTACATGTTTTTTTAAGTACCTAAATGTGTTCAAAAGTAAAGTATGTTATTGTTTTTTTTTTTTAATG
TTAGCTAAGCTTTAAATTGTAATATATTACTTTTAAAAGTGACTTTTTAAAAATGTAAATAAAAAAGTAA
CTATAAATGTGTAATGCATGTTATTTCTGTGGGTTTTTAATTTTCATCTCAACTGGGCTTACAATTTTAA
CATAATAAAAATCAAATCAAATCAAATCAGGCCCTTATTTGTCACATACACTCTTGTATACTGAAATAAA
CTAAATGTTGAGAAAAATTTAAATACACCAAAATAACGCATACCTTTTTTGTAATTACCTAAGTAAAACA
TTTAGTTCCTTTTTTAAGTGACTCAAGATTGTAATCTATTAATTGTAAAAGATAAAACTAGTGATCAATC
TGACGTGCTTCTATGCAGCCTGTGAGATTAATTGTGATGTTTAATTATTAAACAATTTAAATGGATCAAA
CATTTCACATGTGCTTATTGTGTCCAACAAAACCAGCAGAAGCACTTAAAAATATTGCATGACAACATGA
GTTTTTAATGTAAATTATATATACTTCCTAAACGAAGTTAATCATATTTCTAAAATAATAATGTCATTGA
AATATTTAAATAAATGATAAGCTTTAGTTGATTCAACATAAAATTGAAAGCAATAAGGACTTTTTTTTTT
TACAGCGGTGAAGCAAAAGCATGTAATAATCATATAATATAATAAATAAATAAATAAATAATGGCTCTTG
GTGCAAATATGAACACTTTAAATAAATATAGAATAAATATGATCAATAAGTCATAACGATGTGTTTTATG
TTGATTATAATTTAAACATGTTTCTAACGCAAGTTTTAAAAACTGTTTTAAAGTATTATTTTAAGTTATA
AGATCAATTTGACTCAACATTTTGTAGTGAAAATATGTTGTGTAAAATTAATATAATATACACTATAAAA
ATGCAGGGTTCCACACAATACATTAATGTTGTCCCAACACAAATCGATTAAGTTAACAAATATATGTGGA
TTGAACATAAAAAATTAAGTTGTCCCAATGAAATCTCAAGAATTGTGTTGTTTCAGCTCATTTTAAATAA
GTAGTTTTAACAAGTAAAAAATAACATATTTTTGAGTGTGTATATATATATATTACAAAATATAATAATA
TAAAATGTAAAAGATATAAACCATGCTACATATATTTAAGAGCTATTTTGCACATTACTTTTTTGCAAGC
CATTTTAGTGTTTTTTTTACAAATATATATTAGCTAAATATACAATATCTTAAATATACAATTAATCAGA
CATGCAATTAATGCATTTAACCTACATAAAAATACATGATCAACATATGTTTTATGCTGATTACAACTAA
ATCAAACGTAATGAAATTAATTTATAAAAGCGATTTAAATATGTCAATATTTTAAGTTAAAATCACTTGA
AACCTACTATAAATGAACTTAAATTAAAAAAATCTCCTTTAATTCCAATGCAACAGTGTTGTTTTTTCAG
CTGAGGACCCCCGGTGCAGATGGTTGGCCCCCGGCCCGCTATTCTAAGGAAGCCTTTCTTAATTTTAGGG
CGGCGCTGCATGCGCTCAGATCAGATTCACGGGTGGAGAGGGTTATTTTCTCTTTTTTATTTTTTCTTGC
CTGCTCATATTTGGGCCTGTGTGAACCCCAGGCTCCGCCTCGGCCCCCAGGAGCCGCTCTTATTTAAAGG
GGATCCTCGCCTTCAGTCTTCGTCCCAGTGGAAGCATCAGTCTTGTGATAACAACTTGGTGAGTCCTACA
GACCAGCGCTCGACTCTAGGCTTTAAATGCATTGATTTCTCTGGATTAGCTACCGGGAGAGTTTTAACTT
TGCTTATTAGTCTTGTGCTCGAACTGCTAGGTTTAAAGAGTGTTTTCTCTAATGCATGCATGAAGCGACA
GCTGAAAACCAGAAATAGAGCGTTTGTCCTCCTGTTAAACTCTAGCCTTTCTTTGGCATTTGTCAGTCCG
AGTCTTCAGCTGCCGGCAGGAGATTGGGTTTCAGTAACACTTGCTGAGCACAAACTACACGTGCTTTCTT
CAGATTTAATTCATTATTAATCATTCTAGATTTAAATGATGTTCTTACTCATTGCTGATTATTTTAGCCT
TGCGGAGCAGATTAAATGAGCACGTGTTTCATTAAGATTGATTTAAATATAATTAATATTTCACCACTGT
AGTTTTAAAATTGCCTTCTAAGTCATGGTTGATTTTTAATAGGTATCGGCTCTAATTAGATTACTATTTT
GGTTTTTAAATGTTATTTCTATTTCATTTGTAGGCTCGTTTTTAATGTGATTTTATTAGATTCTAGTTTT
AAAATCATCTCTTAGCCTTAATGAGCAGACTGAATGAACATGTTTCATTAAGATTAACTTCATTATAATG
AATTATTTAATCATTCTAGTGGGTTATAAATCAGCTCTATTTAAATTAATTGTCGTGTTTATTTCTATTT
AATTTTTGATTATTTTTTCAGGGTCGTTTTTATGTGATTTTTTCCCGTTTCTAATTTTAAACTAATTGTT
TGATTTTTATATGATTCGACTCTTTTTAAATGAATTGTTTTGCTTTTTTTATTGAGCATATATATATTAT
ACAATTTCAATCAACAATTGTTGTGCTTTTTAAATGTTGTTTCTATTTCATTTCTAGGGTCGATTTTATT
CGATTCTAGTTTTAAAATCGTGATTTTTAACTTCTAACCTTACTGAGCAGACTGAATGAACATGTTTCAT
CAAGATTAACTTCATTATAGTTAATTATTGAATCGTGCTAGTGGTTTATAAATCAGCTCTATTTAAATTA
ATCATCATCATTATTTCTATTTAATTTTTATTATTTCTTTAGGATTATTTTTATGTGATTTTTTTCACGT
TCTAGTTTTAAACTCAATGCTCATTACTGCTCACCCTTGCTGAGCAGTCTTTCGTTAAGATTAAATTAAT
TAATAACCATTCTAGTTTTAAAACAGTGTCTTAAGGCATAGCTGATATTTTACAAGTTTACTATTTAATA
TATCTCCTTTCTTTTTTTAGGGTCGATTTCATCTGATTTGATTAATTTTTATTATCTTCACTAAGCTTTT
TGTTCTAGGTTTTATTCTCAGTATTATTACTGTTATATTTGAACTGAATTTCTCCTCATAGTTTATTCAT
TTTATTTATTTATTTTTTGTTTATTCGCTATTTTGTATTTTAGTTTTTAATTAGAAATTTTATTAGAATC
GTTTTGAACTAGTTTTTATGCACTCTAACATTAATATTAAATCATAACTATTATTTTTATTATAATTTAT
TTGTGTTTATCTTTTTGTGTAGCTTTCATGTGTTTTTATTTTAGTTTTATTATGTTTGCATTGAATTTTT
TGGACTAGTTTATATAACGATATACAGAAAAGCCATGACAACAAATGTTTTTATAATACCTATTAAGTAT
AAGCTAATCAGATTTCCACTATTCTGTTCAAAGTTAACATTATTAGCCATTCTGATGGATCATTTGACAT
TTGTCATATGTCTTTATGAACACTGCTCTTTCAGATGCCACTTTTAAAGCTGTTTTTTACAGTAAATGAA
CGTTTATTATTATGACATTATTTCCTAAGGCCTCTAGAGTACAGCAGGATGTGGCGTGTGCATTACCGTG
TAATTATGCTGACTGTAAATGTGCATTTATAGACTGTCAGCATGTCTGACTGTGCGCTGTTGTGATTGGT
CCTGCACAGACCAAG
Features (pLannotate 1.2.2; 22 found; start..end, strand, type, name):
      2..22      +  protein_bind   attB1: mutant version of attB; core recombination site for the Gateway® BP reaction BP Clonase™
     87..107     -  protein_bind   attB2: mutant version of attB; core recombination site for the Gateway® BP reaction BP Clonase™
    110..805     +  CDS            mKate2: monomeric far-red fluorescent protein (Shcherbo et al., 2009) mammalian codon-optimized
    821..904     +  CDS            large T antigen (fragment): large T antigen from SV40 (simian virus 40)
    927..1008    +  polyA_signal   SV40 poly(A) signal: SV40 polyadenylation signal
   1009..1029    -  protein_bind   attB3: mutant version of attB; core recombination site for the Gateway® BP reaction BP Clonase™
   1033..1053    +  CDS            lacZα (fragment): LacZα fragment of β-galactosidase; lacZ fragment
   1069..1203    -  polyA_signal   SV40 poly(A) signal: SV40 polyadenylation signal
   1226..1309    -  CDS            large T antigen (fragment): large T antigen from SV40 (simian virus 40)
   1875..1915    -  misc_feature   MCS (fragment): pBluescript multiple cloning site
   1928..1946    -  promoter       T3 promoter: promoter for bacteriophage T3 RNA polymerase
   1991..2007    -  protein_bind   lac operator: The lac repressor binds to the lac operator to inhibit transcription in E. coli. This inhibition can be relieved by adding lactose or isopropyl-β-D-thiogalactopyranoside (IPTG). lac repressor encoded by lacI
   2015..2045    -  promoter       lac promoter: promoter for the E. coli lac operon
   2060..2081    -  protein_bind   CAP binding site: CAP binding activates transcription in the presence of cAMP. E. coli catabolite activator protein
   2094..2186    -  CDS            lacI (fragment): lac repressor; lacI; The lac repressor binds to the lac operator to inhibit transcription in E. coli. This inhibition can be relieved by adding lactose or isopropyl-β-D-thiogalactopyranoside (IPTG).
   2369..2957    -  rep_origin     ori: high-copy-number ColE1/pMB1/pBR322/pUC origin of replication
   3128..3988    -  CDS            AmpR: β-lactamase; bla; confers resistance to ampicillin, carbenicillin, and related antibiotics
   3989..4093    -  promoter       AmpR promoter: bla
   4119..4340    -  rep_origin     M13 ori (fragment) (sequence partly withheld): M13 bacteriophage origin of replication; arrow indicates direction of (+) strand synthesis
   4340..4627    +  CDS            tyr (fragment) (sequence partly withheld): TYRO_ORYLA - Also known as tyro. Experimental evidence at transcript level: Swiss-Prot protein existence level 2. This is a copper-containing oxidase that functions in the formation of pigments such as melanins and other polyphenolic compounds. From Oryzias latipes (Japanese rice fish) (Japanese killifish).
   5209..5229    +  protein_bind   attB4: mutant version of attB; core recombination site for the Gateway® BP reaction BP Clonase™
   6130..6146    -  promoter       copia promoter (fragment): strong promoter from the Drosophila transposable element copia (Sinclair et al., 1986)
