[The description below was written by a language model from this plasmid's Addgene catalogue record and pLannotate feature annotations shown in this document.]
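Description:
actc1b-Lifeact-mKate2 is a zebrafish expression plasmid made by Gateway recombination into the destination vector pDEST-actc1b-ccdb-mKate2, in which the ccdB counter-selection cassette has been replaced by the insert. It is maintained in E. coli on a pBluescript-like backbone carrying a high-copy ColE1/pUC origin, an ampicillin resistance gene (β-lactamase) with its own promoter, a partial M13/f1 origin, and remnants of the lac promoter/operator region and a T3 promoter.

The payload is arranged as a multi-site Gateway assembly. A roughly 4 kb region between the attB4 and attB1 sites is largely unannotated, but by position and by the construct's name it corresponds to the actc1b (zebrafish cardiac muscle alpha-actin 1b) promoter, which gives muscle-specific expression. The short interval between attB1 and attB2, about 60 bp, fits the small Lifeact actin-binding peptide; this element is also not annotated in the feature table. The mKate2 monomeric far-red fluorescent protein coding sequence follows immediately after attB2, so Lifeact is fused to the N-terminus of mKate2. An SV40 polyadenylation signal terminates the transcript ahead of attB3. A second SV40 poly(A) element lies in the opposite orientation just beyond attB3.

The fragment matched to medaka tyrosinase next to the M13 origin probably reflects Tol2 transposon arm sequence of the kind used for zebrafish transgenesis, although the record does not state this. The short copia promoter hit within the promoter region is probably a spurious match.

Both the depositor and sequencing-derived records show the same features. They differ only in their start coordinates and by a few bases in total length. The construct is intended for labelling filamentous actin in zebrafish muscle cells for live imaging.
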