Addgene plasmid #109493: actc1b-Lifeact-mKate2
Purpose: Muscle specific zebrafish expression of mKate2 fused to the actin binding lifeact sequence
Depositing lab: Rob Parton. Depositing organization: University of Queensland, Institute for Molecular Bioscience. Publication: In vivo cell biological screening identifies an endocytic capture mechanism for T-tubule formation. Hall TE, Martel N, Ariotti N, Xiong Z, Lo HP, Ferguson C, Rae J, Lim YW, Parton RG. Nat Commun. 2020 Jul 24;11(1):3711. doi: 10.1038/s41467-020-17486-w. PubMed 32709891.
Backbone
  Vector backbone: pDEST-actc1b-ccdb-mKate2
  Vector type: Zebrafish plasmids
Growth in bacteria
  Bacterial resistance: Ampicillin, 100 μg/mL
  Growth temperature: 37°C
  Growth strain: DH5alpha
  Copy number: High Copy
Gene/Insert
  Gene/Insert name: actc1b-Lifeact-mKate2
  Species: Synthetic
  Cloning method: Gateway Cloning
Terms and licenses: Academic/Nonprofit Terms; Industry Terms: Not Available to Industry
How to cite: actc1b-Lifeact-mKate2 was a gift from Rob Parton (Addgene plasmid # 109493 ; http://n2t.net/addgene:109493 ; RRID:Addgene_109493)
